Addgene plasmid #217563: AAV-CAG-HyPerFLEX-NLSx3-WPRE
Purpose: Mammalian expression of HyPerFLEX targeted to the nucleus
Depositing lab: Vsevolod Belousov. Depositing organization: Shemyakin-Ovchinnikov Institute of Bioorganic Chemistry. Publication: A color-tailored fluorogenic sensor for hydrogen peroxide. Potekhina ES, Bass DI, Ezerina D, Fleckenstein DD, Chebotarev AS, Sysoeva VA, Maltsev DI, Pak VV, Moshchenko AA, Sokolov AI, Myasnyanko IN, Baranov MS, Fedotov AB, Zheltikov AM, Lanin AA, Messens J, Belousov VV. Nat Chem Biol. 2025 Oct 16. doi: 10.1038/s41589-025-02036-6. PubMed 41102408.
Backbone
  Vector backbone: pAAV
  Vector type: Mammalian Expression, AAV
Growth in bacteria
  Bacterial resistance: Ampicillin, 100 μg/mL
  Growth temperature: 37°C
  Growth strain: NEB Stable
  Copy number: High Copy
Gene/Insert
  Gene/Insert name: HyPerFLEX-NLS
  Species: Synthetic
  Promoter: CAG
  Cloning method: Restriction Enzyme; 5′ cloning site Unknown (unknown if destroyed)
Terms and licenses: Academic/Nonprofit Terms; Industry Terms: Not Available to Industry
How to cite: AAV-CAG-HyPerFLEX-NLSx3-WPRE was a gift from Vsevolod Belousov (Addgene plasmid # 217563 ; http://n2t.net/addgene:217563 ; RRID:Addgene_217563)
