[The description below was written by a language model from this plasmid's Addgene catalogue record and pLannotate feature annotations shown in this document.]
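Description:
AAV-CAG-HyPerFLEX-NLSx3-WPRE is a 5.7 kb AAV transfer plasmid on a pAAV backbone, built for mammalian expression of a nucleus-targeted version of HyPerFLEX, a synthetic, genetically encoded hydrogen peroxide sensor. It is propagated in bacteria as a high-copy plasmid through a ColE1/pUC-type origin with ampicillin selection (AmpR under its own bla promoter). An f1 phage origin and a residual lacZα fragment are also present in the backbone. The annotation detects AAV2 inverted terminal repeats on both sides of the expression cassette, though only as partial matches, which may reflect incomplete annotation or sequencing of these repeats rather than real truncation. The ITRs are the elements that allow the intervening DNA to be packaged into recombinant AAV particles when rep, cap and helper functions are supplied in trans. The plasmid can also be used by direct transfection.

The cassette is driven by the CAG promoter, annotated here as its parts: CMV enhancer, chicken β-actin promoter, and chicken β-actin/rabbit β-globin chimeric intron sequence. The sensor coding region contains two segments matching Y-FAST, the photoactive yellow protein-derived tag that becomes fluorescent on binding a cell-permeant fluorogen. This fits the associated publication's description of a colour-tailored fluorogenic sensor. The flanking stretches of the open reading frame are not annotated, and the record does not state what peroxide-sensing domain they encode. Three tandem SV40 large T antigen nuclear localization signals at the C-terminal end direct the protein to the nucleus. A WPRE follows to enhance transcript stability and expression, and an SV40 polyadenylation signal terminates the transcript. The construct is intended for monitoring hydrogen peroxide in the nuclear compartment of mammalian cells.
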