Features (pLannotate 1.2.2; 20 found; start..end, strand, type, name):
    147..216     -  CDS            lacZα (fragment): LacZα fragment of β-galactosidase; lacZ fragment
    211..343     -  repeat_region  AAV2 ITR (fragment): inverted terminal repeat of adeno-associated virus serotype 2 inverted
    406..654     +  enhancer       CMV enhancer (fragment): human cytomegalovirus immediate early enhancer
    656..933     +  promoter       chicken β-actin promoter: No description available
    934..1069    +  intron         hybrid intron (fragment): hybrid between chicken β-actin (CBA) and minute virus of mice (MMV) introns (Gray et al., 2011)
   1158..1288    +  intron         chimeric intron (fragment): chimera between introns from chicken β-actin and rabbit β-globin
   1286..1348    +  CDS            HBB (fragment): HBB_LEPEU - Experimental evidence at protein level: Swiss-Prot protein existence level 1. Involved in oxygen transport from the lung to the various peripheral tissues. From Lepus europaeus (European hare).
   1759..1826    +  CDS            Y-FAST (fragment): small protein tag, derived from photoactive yellow protein, that allows in vivo fluorescent labeling by addition of a cell-permeant fluorogen (Plamont et al., 2016)
   1843..2132    +  CDS            Y-FAST (fragment): small protein tag, derived from photoactive yellow protein, that allows in vivo fluorescent labeling by addition of a cell-permeant fluorogen (Plamont et al., 2016)
   2446..2466    +  CDS            SV40 NLS: nuclear localization signal of SV40 (simian virus 40) large T antigen
   2470..2490    +  CDS            SV40 NLS: nuclear localization signal of SV40 (simian virus 40) large T antigen
   2494..2514    +  CDS            SV40 NLS: nuclear localization signal of SV40 (simian virus 40) large T antigen
   2530..3118    +  misc_feature   WPRE: woodchuck hepatitis virus posttranscriptional regulatory element
   3161..3282    -  polyA_signal   SV40 poly(A) signal: SV40 polyadenylation signal
   3305..3373    -  CDS            large T antigen (fragment): large T antigen from SV40 (simian virus 40)
   3444..3501    +  repeat_region  AAV2 ITR (fragment): inverted terminal repeat of adeno-associated virus serotype 2 inverted
   3661..4249    -  rep_origin     ori: high-copy-number ColE1/pMB1/pBR322/pUC origin of replication
   4420..5280    -  CDS            AmpR: β-lactamase; bla; confers resistance to ampicillin, carbenicillin, and related antibiotics
   5281..5385    -  promoter       AmpR promoter: bla
   5438..142     -  rep_origin     f1 ori (across the origin) (sequence partly withheld): f1 bacteriophage origin of replication; arrow indicates direction of (+) strand synthesis
>Addgene plasmid #217563 | AAV-CAG-HyPerFLEX-NLSx3-WPRE | addgene full sequence | sequence record 430397 | Addgene NGS Result
TGACGGGGAAAGCCGGCG
[124 nt withheld, positions 19-142]
CCCATTCGCCATTCAGGCTGCGCAACTGTTGGGAAGGGCGATCGGTGCGGGCCTCTTCGCTATTACGCCA
GCTGCGCGCTCGCTCGCTCACTGAGGCCGCCCGGGCAAAGCCCGGGCGTCGGGCGACCTTTGGTCGCCCG
GCCTCAGTGAGCGAGCGAGCGCGCAGAGAGGGAGTGGCCAACTCCATCACTAGGGGTTCCTTGTAGTTAA
TGATTAACCCGCCATGCTACTTATCTACGTAGCCATGCTCTAGGAAGATCGTACCATTGACGTCAATAAT
GACGTATGTTCCCATAGTAACGCCAATAGGGACTTTCCATTGACGTCAATGGGTGGAGTATTTACGGTAA
ACTGCCCACTTGGCAGTACATCAAGTGTATCATATGCCAAGTACGCCCCCTATTGACGTCAATGACGGTA
AATGGCCCGCCTGGCATTATGCCCAGTACATGACCTTATGGGACTTTCCTACTTGGCAGTACATCTACGT
ATTAGTCATCGCTATTACCATGGTCGAGGTGAGCCCCACGTTCTGCTTCACTCTCCCCATCTCCCCCCCC
TCCCCACCCCCAATTTTGTATTTATTTATTTTTTAATTATTTTGTGCAGCGATGGGGGCGGGGGGGGGGG
GGGGGCGCGCGCCAGGCGGGGCGGGGCGGGGCGAGGGGCGGGGCGGGGCGAGGCGGAGAGGTGCGGCGGC
AGCCAATCAGAGCGGCGCGCTCCGAAAGTTTCCTTTTATGGCGAGGCGGCGGCGGCGGCGGCCCTATAAA
AAGCGAAGCGCGCGGCGGGCGGGAGTCGCTGCGCGCTGCCTTCGCCCCGTGCCCCGCTCCGCCGCCGCCT
CGCGCCGCCCGCCCCGGCTCTGACTGACCGCGTTACTCCCACAGGTGAGCGGGCGGGACGGCCCTTCTCC
TCCGGGCTGTAATTAGCGCTTGGTTTAATGACGGCTTGTTTCTTTTCTGTGGCTGCGTGAAAGCCTTGAG
GGGCTCCGGGAGGGCCCTTTGTGCGGGGGGAGCGGCTCGGGGCTGTCCGCGGGGGGACGGCTGCCTTCGG
GGGGGACGGGGCAGGGCGGGGTTCGGCTTCTGGCGTGTGACCGGCGGCTCTAGAGCCTCTGCTAACCATG
TTCATGCCTTCTTCTTTTTCCTACAGCTCCTGGGCAACGTGCTGGTTATTGTGCTGTCTCATCATTTTGG
CAAAGAATTGGATCCCATCGATTCGAATTCGCCACCATGCACCTGGCTAATGAGGAGCAAAACGAATTGG
AAGGTGCTTTTAAGCTGGGCTTGATCTTTACCGTCGCCCCGTACTTGCTGCCTAAGTTGATCGTCAGCCT
GCGCCGCACCGCCCCGAAGATGCCTTTGATGTTGGAGGAGAATTACACCCACACCCTTACCGAGTCACTG
AAACGCGGCGACGTTGACGCCATCATTGTGGCAGAGCCGTTTCAAGAGCCGGGTATTGTGACTGAACCTT
TGTATGACGAGCCGTTTTTCGTTATCGTTCCGAAGGGCCATAGCTTCGAGGAGTTGGATGCCGTTAGCCC
TCGCATGTTGGGCGAAGAACAAGTTCTGCTTCTGACCGAGGGCAACTGTATGCGTGACCAGGTGCTTAGC
ATTTTTACCAAGGTCAAGGTGCACATGAAGAAAGCCCTTTCCGGTGACAGCTATTGGGTCTTTGTGAAAC
GGGTAGGTGGCACTGGCGGTGAGCATGTTGTCTTTGGCAGTGAGGACATCGAGAACACTATGGCCAAAAT
GGACGACGGACAACTGGATGGGTTGGCCTTTGGCGCAATTCAGCTCGATGGTGACGGGAATATCCTGCAG
TACAATGCTGCTGAAGGAGACATCACAGGCAGAGATCCCAAACAGGTGATTGGGAAGAACTTCTTCAAGG
ATGTTGCACCTGGAACGGATTCTCCCGAGTTTTACGGCAAATTCAAGGAAGGCGTAGCGTCAGGGAATCT
GAACACCATGTTCGAATGGATGATACCGACTCTTACCGATCATAGTTGCAGCGAGCTTGCCGCCAAACAG
CGCATTCAGGGTCTCACCAACACCCTTCAAGGCTCAAGCATCGATACCATCCGCCACATGGTTGCCAGTG
GCTTGGCAATCAGCGTCTTGCCTGCCACTGCCCTTACCGAAAACGACCACATGCTGTTTAGCATTATCCC
GTTTGAAGGCACCCCGCCTAGCCGCCGCGTTGTCCTGGCCTATCGCCGCAACTTTGTCCGCCCTAAGGCC
CTTTCAGCCATGAAAGCCGCAATTATGCAAAGCCAACTGCATGGTGTTAGCTTCATCTGCGATCCAAAAA
AGAAGAGAAAGGTAGATCCAAAAAAGAAGAGAAAGGTAGATCCAAAAAAGAAGAGAAAGGTATAAAAGCT
TATCGATAATCAACCTCTGGATTACAAAATTTGTGAAAGATTGACTGGTATTCTTAACTATGTTGCTCCT
TTTACGCTATGTGGATACGCTGCTTTAATGCCTTTGTATCATGCTATTGCTTCCCGTATGGCTTTCATTT
TCTCCTCCTTGTATAAATCCTGGTTGCTGTCTCTTTATGAGGAGTTGTGGCCCGTTGTCAGGCAACGTGG
CGTGGTGTGCACTGTGTTTGCTGACGCAACCCCCACTGGTTGGGGCATTGCCACCACCTGTCAGCTCCTT
TCCGGGACTTTCGCTTTCCCCCTCCCTATTGCCACGGCGGAACTCATCGCCGCCTGCCTTGCCCGCTGCT
GGACAGGGGCTCGGCTGTTGGGCACTGACAATTCCGTGGTGTTGTCGGGGAAATCATCGTCCTTTCCTTG
GCTGCTCGCCTGTGTTGCCACCTGGATTCTGCGCGGGACGTCCTTCTGCTACGTCCCTTCGGCCCTCAAT
CCAGCGGACCTTCCTTCCCGCGGCCTGCTGCCGGCTCTGCGGCCTCTTCCGCGTCTTCGCCTTCGCCCTC
AGACGAGTCGGATCTCCCTTTGGGCCGCCTCCCCGCATCGATACCGTCGACCCGGGCGGCCGCTTCGAGC
AGACATGATAAGATACATTGATGAGTTTGGACAAACCACAACTAGAATGCAGTGAAAAAAATGCTTTATT
TGTGAAATTTGTGATGCTATTGCTTTATTTGTAACCATTATAAGCTGCAATAAACAAGTTAACAACAACA
ATTGCATTCATTTTATGTTTCAGGTTCAGGGGGAGATGTGGGAGGTTTTTTAAAGCAAGTAAAACCTCTA
CAAATGTGGTAAAATCGATAAGGATCTTCCTAGAGCATGGCTACGTAGATAAGTAGCATGGCGGGTTAAT
CATTAACTACAAGGAACCCCTAGTGATGGAGTTGGCCACTCCCTCTCTGCGCGCTCGCTCGCTCACTGAC
TCGCTGCGCTCGGTCGTTCGGCTGCGGCGAGCGGTATCAGCTCACTCAAAGGCGGTAATACGGTTATCCA
CAGAATCAGGGGATAACGCAGGAAAGAACATGTGAGCAAAAGGCCAGCAAAAGGCCAGGAACCGTAAAAA
GGCCGCGTTGCTGGCGTTTTTCCATAGGCTCCGCCCCCCTGACGAGCATCACAAAAATCGACGCTCAAGT
CAGAGGTGGCGAAACCCGACAGGACTATAAAGATACCAGGCGTTTCCCCCTGGAAGCTCCCTCGTGCGCT
CTCCTGTTCCGACCCTGCCGCTTACCGGATACCTGTCCGCCTTTCTCCCTTCGGGAAGCGTGGCGCTTTC
TCATAGCTCACGCTGTAGGTATCTCAGTTCGGTGTAGGTCGTTCGCTCCAAGCTGGGCTGTGTGCACGAA
CCCCCCGTTCAGCCCGACCGCTGCGCCTTATCCGGTAACTATCGTCTTGAGTCCAACCCGGTAAGACACG
ACTTATCGCCACTGGCAGCAGCCACTGGTAACAGGATTAGCAGAGCGAGGTATGTAGGCGGTGCTACAGA
GTTCTTGAAGTGGTGGCCTAACTACGGCTACACTAGAAGAACAGTATTTGGTATCTGCGCTCTGCTGAAG
CCAGTTACCTTCGGAAAAAGAGTTGGTAGCTCTTGATCCGGCAAACAAACCACCGCTGGTAGCGGTGGTT
TTTTTGTTTGCAAGCAGCAGATTACGCGCAGAAAAAAAGGATCTCAAGAAGATCCTTTGATCTTTTCTAC
GGGGTCTGACGCTCAGTGGAACGAAAACTCACGTTAAGGGATTTTGGTCATGAGATTATCAAAAAGGATC
TTCACCTAGATCCTTTTAAATTAAAAATGAAGTTTTAAATCAATCTAAAGTATATATGAGTAAACTTGGT
CTGACAGTTACCAATGCTTAATCAGTGAGGCACCTATCTCAGCGATCTGTCTATTTCGTTCATCCATAGT
TGCCTGACTCCCCGTCGTGTAGATAACTACGATACGGGAGGGCTTACCATCTGGCCCCAGTGCTGCAATG
ATACCGCGAGACCCACGCTCACCGGCTCCAGATTTATCAGCAATAAACCAGCCAGCCGGAAGGGCCGAGC
GCAGAAGTGGTCCTGCAACTTTATCCGCCTCCATCCAGTCTATTAATTGTTGCCGGGAAGCTAGAGTAAG
TAGTTCGCCAGTTAATAGTTTGCGCAACGTTGTTGCCATTGCTACAGGCATCGTGGTGTCACGCTCGTCG
TTTGGTATGGCTTCATTCAGCTCCGGTTCCCAACGATCAAGGCGAGTTACATGATCCCCCATGTTGTGCA
AAAAAGCGGTTAGCTCCTTCGGTCCTCCGATCGTTGTCAGAAGTAAGTTGGCCGCAGTGTTATCACTCAT
GGTTATGGCAGCACTGCATAATTCTCTTACTGTCATGCCATCCGTAAGATGCTTTTCTGTGACTGGTGAG
TACTCAACCAAGTCATTCTGAGAATAGTGTATGCGGCGACCGAGTTGCTCTTGCCCGGCGTCAATACGGG
ATAATACCGCGCCACATAGCAGAACTTTAAAAGTGCTCATCATTGGAAAACGTTCTTCGGGGCGAAAACT
CTCAAGGATCTTACCGCTGTTGAGATCCAGTTCGATGTAACCCACTCGTGCACCCAACTGATCTTCAGCA
TCTTTTACTTTCACCAGCGTTTCTGGGTGAGCAAAAACAGGAAGGCAAAATGCCGCAAAAAAGGGAATAA
GGGCGACACGGAAATGTTGAATACTCATACTCTTCCTTTTTCAATATTATTGAAGCATTTATCAGGGTTA
TTGTCTCATGAGCGGATACATATTTGAATGTATTTAGAAAAATAAACAAATAGGGGTTCCGCGCACATTT
CCCCGAAAAGTGCCACCTAAATTGTAAGCGTTAATATTTTGTTAAAATTCGCGTTAAATTTTTGTTAAAT
CAGCTCATTTTTTAACCAATAGGCCGAAATCGGCAAAATCCCTTATAAATCAAAAGAATAGACCGAGATA
GGGT
[37 nt withheld, positions 5537-5573]
AAAGAACGTGGACTCCAACGTCAAAGG
[49 nt withheld, positions 5601-5649]
T
[74 nt withheld, positions 5651-5724]
